>Addgene plasmid #163760 | pYX233-b2delta-DHFR | addgene full sequence | sequence record 321922 | Addgene NGS Result
TTTCAAAAATTCTTACTTTTTTTTTGGATGGACGCAAAGAAGTTTAATAATCATATTACATGGCATTACC
ACCATATACATATCCATATACATATCCATATCTAATCTTACTTATATGTTGTGGAAATGTAAAGAGCCCC
ATTATCTTAGCCTAAAAAAACCTTCTCTTTGGAACTTTCAGTAATACGCTTAACTGCTCATTGCTATATT
GAAGTACGGATTAGAAGCCGCCGAGCGGGTGACAGCCCTCCGAAGGAAGACTCTCCTCCGTGCGTCCTCG
TCTTCACCGGTCGCGTTCCTGAAACGCAGATGTGCCTCGCGCCGCACTGCTCCGAACAATAAAGATTCTA
CAATACTAGCTTTTATGGTTATGAAGAGGAAAAATTGGCAGTAACCTGGCCCCACAAACCTTCAAATGAA
CGAATCAAATTAACAACCATAGGATGATAATGCGATTAGTTTTTTAGCCTTATTTCTGGGGTAATTAATC
AGCGAAGCGATGATTTTTGATCTATTAACAGATATATAAATGCAAAAACTGCATAACCACTTTAACTAAT
ACTTTCAACATTTTCGGTTTGTATTACTTCTTATTCAAATGTAATAAAAGTATCAACAAAAAATTGTTAA
TATACCTCTATACTTTAACGTCAAGGAGAAAAAACCCCGGATCGAATTCCCAAACAAAAGTAGTCAATGC
TAAAATACAAACCTTTACTAAAAATCTCGAAGAACTGTGAGGCTGCTATCCTCAGAGCGTCTAAGACTAG
ATTGAACACAATCCGCGCGTACGGTTCTACCGTTCCAAAATCCAAGTCGTTCGAACAAGACTCTAGTTCC
GTGGCGTATCTAAACTGGCATAATGGCCAAATAGACAACGAGCCGAAACTGGATATGAATAAACAAAAGA
TTTCGCCCGCTGAAGTTGCCAAGCATAACAAGCCCGATGATTGTTGGGTTGTGATCAATGGTTACGTATA
CGACTTAACGCGATTCCTACCAAATCATCCAGGTGGGCAGGATGTTATCAAGTTTAATGCCGGGAAAGAT
GTCACTGCTATTTTTGAACCATTACATGCTCCTAATGTCATCGATAAGTATATAGCTCCCGAGAAAAAAT
TGGGTCCCCTTCAAGGATCCGGCATCATGGTTCGACCATTGAACTGCATCGTCGCCGTGTCCCAAAATAT
GGGGATTGGCAAGAACGGAGACCTACCCTGGCCTCCGCTCAGGAACGAGTTCAAGTACTTCCAAAGAATG
ACCACAACCTCTTCAGTGGAAGGTAAACAGAATCTGGTGATTATGGGTAGGAAAACCTGGTTCTCCATTC
CTGAGAAGAATCGACCTTTAAAGGACAGAATTAATATAGTTCTCAGTAGAGAACTCAAAGAACCACCACG
AGGAGCTCATTTTCTTGCCAAAAGTTTGGATGATGCCTTAAGACTTATTGAACAACCGGAATTGGCAAGT
AAAGTAGACATGGTTTGGATAGTCGGAGGCAGTTCTGTTTACCAGGAAGCCATGAATCAACCAGGCCACC
TCAGACTCTTTGTGACAAGGATCATGCAGGAATTTGAAAGTGACACGTTTTTCCCAGAAATTGATTTGGG
GAAATATAAACTTCTCCCAGAATACCCAGGCGTCCTCTCTGAGGTCCAGGAGGAAAAAGGCATCAAGTAT
AAGTTTGAAGTCTACGAGAAGAAAGACTAACAGGAAGATGCTTTCAAGTTCTCTGCTCCCCTCCTAAAGC
TATGCATTTTTATAAGACCATGGGACTTTTGCTGGCTTTAGATCCGGCCAAGCTTACGCGTCGACCCGGG
TATCCGTATGATGTGCCTGACTACGCATGATATCTCGAGCTCAGCTAGCTAACTGAATAAGGAACAATGA
ACGTTTTTCCTTTCTCTTGTTCCTAGTATTAATGACTGACCGATACATCCCTTTTTTTTTTTGTCTTTGT
CTAGCTCCAATTCGCCCTATAGTGAGTCGTATTACAATTCACTGGCCGTCGTTTTACAACGTCGTGACTG
GGAAAACCCTGGCGTTACCCAACTTAATCGCCTTGCAGCACATCCCCCTTTCGCCAGCTGGCGTAATAGC
GAAGAGGCCCGCACCGATCGCCCTTCCCAACAGTTGCGCAGCCTGAATGGCGAATGG
[124 nt withheld, positions 2158-2281]
C
[91 nt withheld, positions 2283-2373]
A
[49 nt withheld, positions 2375-2423]
CCTTTGACGTTGGAGTCCACGTTCTTT
[37 nt withheld, positions 2451-2487]
ACCCTATCTCGGTCTATTCTTTTGATTTATAAGGGATTTTGCCGATTTCGGCCTATTGGTTAAAAAATGA
GCTGATTTAACAAAAATTTAACGCGAATTTTAACAAAATATTAACGCTTACAATTTCCTGATGCGGTATT
TTCTCCTTACGCATCTGTGCGGTATTTCACACCGCATAGATCGGCAAGTGCACAAACAATACTTAAATAA
ATACTACTCAGTAATAACCTATTTCTTAGCATTTTTGACGAAATTTGCTATTTTGTTAGAGTCTTTTACA
CCATTTGTCTCCACACCTCCGCTTACATCAACACCAATAACGCCATTTAATCTAAGCGCATCACCAACAT
TTTCTGGCGTCAGTCCACCAGCTAACATAAAATGTAAACTTTCGGGGCTCTCTTGCCTTCCAACCCAGTC
AGAAATCGAGTTCCAATCCAAAAGTTCACCTGTCCCACCTGCTTCTGAATCAAACAAGGGAATAAACGAA
TGAGGTTTCTGTGAAGCTGCACTGAGTAGTATGTTGCAGTCTTTTGGAAATACGAGTCTTTTAATAACTG
GCAAACCGAGGAACTCTTGGTATTCTTGCCACGACTCATCTCCATGCAGTTGGACTATATCAATGCCGTA
ATCATTGACCAGAGCCAAAACATCCTCCTTAGGTTGATTACGAAACACGCCAACCAAGTATTTCGGAGTG
CCTGAACTATTTTTATATGCTTTTACAAGACTTGAAATTTTCCTTGCAATAACCGGGTCAATTGTTCTCT
TTCTATTGGGCACACATATAATACCCAGCAAGTCAGCATCGGAATCTAGAGCACATTCTGCGGCCTCTGT
GCTCTGCAAGCCGCAAACTTTCACCAATGGACCAGAACTACCTGTGAAATTAATAACAGACATACTCCAA
GCTGCCTTTGTGTGCTTAATCACGTATACTCACGTGCTCAATAGTCACCAATGCCCTCCCTCTTGGCCCT
CTCCTTTTCTTTTTTCGACCGAATTAATTCTTAATCGGCAAAAAAAGAAAAGCTCCGGATCAAGATTGTA
CGTAAGGTGACAAGCTATTTTTCAATAAAGAATATCTTCCACTACTGCCATCTGGCGTCATAACTGCAAA
GTACACATATATTACGATGCTGTTCTATTAAATGCTTCCTATATTATATATATAGTAATGTCGTTGATCT
ATGGTGCACTCTCAGTACAATCTGCTCTGATGCCGCATAGTTAAGCCAGCCCCGACACCCGCCAACACCC
GCTGACGCGCCCTGACGGGCTTGTCTGCTCCCGGCATCCGCTTACAGACAAGCTGTGACCGTCTCCGGGA
GCTGCATGTGTCAGAGGTTTTCACCGTCATCACCGAAACGCGCGAGACGAAAGGGCCTCGTGATACGCCT
ATTTTTATAGGTTAATGTCATGATAATAATGGTTTCTTAGACGTACTAGTGAGAGTGCGGCCGCTCTAGA
ACTAGTGGATCAATTCCACGGACTATAGACTATACTAGTATACTCCGTCTACTGTACGATACACTTCCGC
TCAGGTCCTTGTCCTTTAACGAGGCCTTACCACTCTTTTGTTACTCTATTGATCCAGCTCAGCAAAGGCA
GTGTGATCTAAGATTCTATCTTCGCGATGTAGTAAAACTAGCTAGACCGAGAAAGAGACTAGAAATGCAA
AAGGCACTTCTACAATGGCTGCCATCATTATTATCCGATGTGACGCTGCAGCTTCTCAATGATATTCGAA
TACGCTTTGAGGAGATACAGCCTAATATCCGACAAACTGTTTTACAGATTTACGATCGTACTTGTTACCC
ATCATTGAATTTTGAACATCCGAACCTGGGAGTTTTCCCTGAAACAGATAGTATATTTGAACCTGTATAA
TAATATATAGTCTAGCGCTTTACGGAAGACAATGTATGTATTTCGGTTCCTGGAGAAACTATTGCATCTA
TTGCATAGGTAATCTTGCACGTCGCATCCCCGGTTCATTTTCTGCGTTTCCATCTTGCACTTCAATAGCA
TATCTTTGTTAACGAAGCATCTGTGCTTCATTTTGTAGAACAAAAATGCAACGCGAGAGCGCTAATTTTT
CAAACAAAGAATCTGAGCTGCATTTTTACAGAACAGAAATGCAACGCGAAAGCGCTATTTTACCAACGAA
GAATCTGTGCTTCATTTTTGTAAAACAAAAATGCAACGCGAGAGCGCTAATTTTTCAAACAAAGAATCTG
AGCTGCATTTTTACAGAACAGAAATGCAACGCGAGAGCGCTATTTTACCAACAAAGAATCTATACTTCTT
TTTTGTTCTACAAAAATGCATCCCGAGAGCGCTATTTTTCTAACAAAGCATCTTAGATTACTTTTTTTCT
CCTTTGTGCGCTCTATAATGCAGTCTCTTGATAACTTTTTGCACTGTAGGTCCGTTAAGGTTAGAAGAAG
GCTACTTTGGTGTCTATTTTCTCTTCCATAAAAAAAGCCTGACTCCACTTCCCGCGTTTACTGATTACTA
GCGAAGCTGCGGGTGCATTTTTTCAAGATAAAGGCATCCCCGATTATATTCTATACCGATGTGGATTGCG
CATACTTTGTGAACAGAAAGTGATAGCGTTGATGATTCTTCATTGGTCAGAAAATTATGAACGGTTTCTT
CTATTTTGTCTCTATATACTACGTATAGGAAATGTTTACATTTTCGTATTGTTTTCGATTCACTCTATGA
ATAGTTCTTACTACAATTTTTTTGTCTAAAGAGTAATACTAGAGATAAACATAAAAAATGTAGAGGTCGA
GTTTAGATGCAAGTTCAAGGAGCGAAAGGTGGATGGGTAGGTTATATAGGGATATAGCACAGAGATATAT
AGCAAAGAGATACTTTTGAGCAATGTTTGTGGAAGCGGTATTCGCAATATTTTAGTAGCTCGTTACAGTC
CGGTGCGTTTTTGGTTTTTTGAAAGTGCGTCTTCAGAGCGCTTTTGGTTTTCAAAAGCGCTCTGAAGTTC
CTATACTTTCTAGAGAATAGGAACTTCGGAATAGGAACTTCAAAGCGTTTCCGAAAACGAGCGCTTCCGA
AAATGCAACGCGAGCTGCGCACATACAGCTCACTGTTCACGTCGCACCTATATCTGCGTGTTGCCTGTAT
ATATATATACATGAGAAGAACGGCATAGTGCGTGTTTATGCTTAAATGCGTACTTATATGCGTCTATTTA
TGTAGGATGAAAGGTAGTCTAGTACCTCCTGTGATATTATCCCATTCCATGCGGGGTATCGTATGCTTCC
TTCAGCACTACCCTTTAGCTGTTCTATATGCTGCCACTCCTCAATTGGATTAGTCTCATCCTTCAATGCT
ATCATTTCCTTTGATATTGGATCATATGCATAGTACCGAGAAACTAGTGCGAAGTAGTGATCAGGTATTG
CTGTTATCTGATGAGTATACGTTGTCCTGGCCACGGCAGAAGCACGCTTATCGCTCCAATTTCCCACAAC
ATTAGTCAACTCCGTTAGGCCCTTCATTGAAAGAAATGAGGTCATCAAATGTCTTCCAATGTGAGATTTT
GGGCCATTTTTTATAGCAAAGATTGAATAAGGCGCATTTTTCTTCAAAGCTGCGGCCGCACGTCAGGTGG
CACTTTTCGGGGAAATGTGCGCGGAACCCCTATTTGTTTATTTTTCTAAATACATTCAAATATGTATCCG
CTCATGAGACAATAACCCTGATAAATGCTTCAATAATATTGAAAAAGGAAGAGTATGAGTATTCAACATT
TCCGTGTCGCCCTTATTCCCTTTTTTGTGGCATTTTGCCTTCCTGTTTTTGCTCACCCAGAAACGCTGGT
GAAAGTAAAAGATGCTGAAGATCAGTTGGGTGCACGAGTGGGTTACATCGAACTGGATCTCAACAGCGGT
AAGATCCTTGAGAGTTTTCGCCCCGAAGAACGTTTTCCAATGATGAGCACTTTTAAAGTTCTGCTATGTG
GCGCGGTATTATCCCGTATTGACGCCGGGCAAGAGCAACTCGGTCGCCGCATACACTATTCTCAGAATGA
CTTGGTTGAGTACTCACCAGTCACAGAAAAGCATCTTACGGATGGCATGACAGTAAGAGAATTATGCAGT
GCTGCCATAACCATGAGTGATAACACTGCGGCCAACTTACTTCTGACAACGATCGGAGGACCGAAGGAGC
TAACCGCTTTTTTGCACAACATGGGGGATCATGTAACTCGCCTTGATCGTTGGGAACCGGAGCTGAATGA
AGCCATACCAAACGACGAGCGTGACACCACGATGCCTGTAGCAATGGCAACAACGTTGCGCAAACTATTA
ACTGGCGAACTACTTACTCTAGCTTCCCGGCAACAATTAATAGACTGGATGGAGGCGGATAAAGTTGCAG
GACCACTTCTGCGCTCGGCCCTTCCGGCTGGCTGGTTTATTGCTGATAAATCTGGAGCCGGTGAGCGTGG
GTCTCGCGGTATCATTGCAGCACTGGGGCCAGATGGTAAGCCCTCCCGTATCGTAGTTATCTACACGACG
GGGAGTCAGGCAACTATGGATGAACGAAATAGACAGATCGCTGAGATAGGTGCCTCACTGATTAAGCATT
GGTAACTGTCAGACCAAGTTTACTCATATATACTTTAGATTGATTTAAAACTTCATTTTTAATTTAAAAG
GATCTAGGTGAAGATCCTTTTTGATAATCTCATGACCAAAATCCCTTAACGTGAGTTTTCGTTCCACTGA
GCGTCAGACCCCGTAGAAAAGATCAAAGGATCTTCTTGAGATCCTTTTTTTCTGCGCGTAATCTGCTGCT
TGCAAACAAAAAAACCACCGCTACCAGCGGTGGTTTGTTTGCCGGATCAAGAGCTACCAACTCTTTTTCC
GAAGGTAACTGGCTTCAGCAGAGCGCAGATACCAAATACTGTTCTTCTAGTGTAGCCGTAGTTAGGCCAC
CACTTCAAGAACTCTGTAGCACCGCCTACATACCTCGCTCTGCTAATCCTGTTACCAGTGGCTGCTGCCA
GTGGCGATAAGTCGTGTCTTACCGGGTTGGACTCAAGACGATAGTTACCGGATAAGGCGCAGCGGTCGGG
CTGAACGGGGGGTTCGTGCACACAGCCCAGCTTGGAGCGAACGACCTACACCGAACTGAGATACCTACAG
CGTGAGCTATGAGAAAGCGCCACGCTTCCCGAAGGGAGAAAGGCGGACAGGTATCCGGTAAGCGGCAGGG
TCGGAACAGGAGAGCGCACGAGGGAGCTTCCAGGGGGAAACGCCTGGTATCTTTATAGTCCTGTCGGGTT
TCGCCACCTCTGACTTGAGCGTCGATTTTTGTGATGCTCGTCAGGGGGGCGGAGCCTATGGAAAAACGCC
AGCAACGCGGCCTTTTTACGGTTCCTGGCCTTTTGCTGGCCTTTTGCTCACATGTTCTTTCCTGCGTTAT
CCCCTGATTCTGTGGATAACCGTATTACCGCCTTTGAGTGAGCTGATACCGCTCGCCGCAGCCGAACGAC
CGAGCGCAGCGAGTCAGTGAGCGAGGAAGCGGAAGAGCGCCCAATACGCAAACCGCCTCTCCCCGCGCGT
TGGCCGATTCATTAATGCAGCTGGCACGACAGGTTTCCCGACTGGAAAGCGGGCAGTGAGCGCAACGCAA
TTAATGTGAGTTAGCTCACTCATTAGGCACCCCAGGCTTTACACTTTATGCTTCCGGCTCGTATGTTGTG
TGGAATTGTGAGCGGATAACAATTTCACACAGGAAACAGCTATGACCATGATTACGCCAAGCTCGAAATT
AACCCTCACTAAAGGGAACAAAAGCTGGTACCGGGCCGGCCGTCGGACCAATTCGACAGGTTATCAGCAA
CAACACAGTCATATCCATTCTCAATTAGCTCTACCACAGTGTGTGAACCAATGTATCCAGCACCACCTGT
AACCAAAACAATTTTAGAAGTACTTTCACTTTGTAACTGAGCTGTCATTTATATTGAAT
Features (pLannotate 1.2.2; 23 found; start..end, strand, type, name):
      1..665     +  promoter       GAL1,10 promoter: GAL1 and GAL10 genes of S. cerevisiae; divergent inducible promoter, regulated by Gal4
    697..1140    +  CDS            CYB2 (fragment): CYB2_YEAST - Experimental evidence at protein level: Swiss-Prot protein existence level 1. From Saccharomyces cerevisiae (strain ATCC 204508 / S288c) (Baker's yeast).
   1147..1710    +  CDS            DHFR: mouse dihydrofolate reductase; Mus musculus Dhfr
   1976..1994    -  promoter       T7 promoter: promoter for bacteriophage T7 RNA polymerase
   1997..2154    +  CDS            lacZα (fragment): LacZα fragment of β-galactosidase; lacZ fragment
   2158..2586    +  rep_origin     f1 ori (sequence partly withheld): f1 bacteriophage origin of replication; arrow indicates direction of (+) strand synthesis
   2614..2665    -  misc_feature   bom (fragment): basis of mobility region from pBR322
   2719..3390    -  CDS            TRP1: TRPF_YEAST - Experimental evidence at protein level: Swiss-Prot protein existence level 1. From Saccharomyces cerevisiae (strain ATCC 204508 / S288c) (Baker's yeast).
   3391..3538    -  promoter       TRP1 promoter: S. cerevisiae TRP1
   3677..3726    -  misc_feature   bom (fragment): basis of mobility region from pBR322
   3828..3863    -  CDS            rop (fragment): Rop protein, which maintains plasmids at low copy number; rop
   3944..3968    +  misc_feature   MCS (fragment): pBluescript multiple cloning site
   3970..4374    +  CDS            RAF1 (fragment): RAF_YEAST - Experimental evidence at transcript level: Swiss-Prot protein existence level 2. Antagonizes transcriptional repression of recombinase FLP by REP1-REP2. May play a role in plasmid partitioning. From Saccharomyces cerevisiae (strain ATCC 204508 / S288c) (Baker's yeast).
   4528..5870    -  rep_origin     2μ ori: yeast 2μ plasmid origin of replication
   6147..6251    +  promoter       AmpR promoter: bla
   6252..7112    +  CDS            AmpR: β-lactamase; bla; confers resistance to ampicillin, carbenicillin, and related antibiotics
   7283..7871    +  rep_origin     ori: high-copy-number ColE1/pMB1/pBR322/pUC origin of replication
   8054..8146    +  CDS            lacI (fragment): lac repressor; lacI; The lac repressor binds to the lac operator to inhibit transcription in E. coli. This inhibition can be relieved by adding lactose or isopropyl-β-D-thiogalactopyranoside (IPTG).
   8159..8180    +  protein_bind   CAP binding site: CAP binding activates transcription in the presence of cAMP. E. coli catabolite activator protein
   8195..8225    +  promoter       lac promoter: promoter for the E. coli lac operon
   8233..8249    +  protein_bind   lac operator: The lac repressor binds to the lac operator to inhibit transcription in E. coli. This inhibition can be relieved by adding lactose or isopropyl-β-D-thiogalactopyranoside (IPTG). lac repressor encoded by lacI
   8294..8312    +  promoter       T3 promoter: promoter for bacteriophage T3 RNA polymerase
   8348..8485    -  CDS            GAL10 (fragment): GAL10_YEAST - Experimental evidence at protein level: Swiss-Prot protein existence level 1. Mutarotase converts alpha-aldose to the beta-anomer. It is active on D-glucose, L-arabinose, D-xylose, D-galactose, maltose and lactose (By similarity). From Saccharomyces cerevisiae (strain ATCC 204508 / S288c) (Baker's yeast).
