[The description below was written by a language model from this plasmid's Addgene catalogue record and pLannotate feature annotations shown in this document.]
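Description:
pYX233-b2delta-DHFR is an episomal yeast expression plasmid of about 8.5 kb, built on the pYX233 backbone, for galactose-inducible production of a mitochondrial "clogger" protein in Saccharomyces cerevisiae. It is an E. coli–yeast shuttle vector. A high-copy ColE1/pUC-type origin and an ampicillin resistance gene (bla) support propagation in bacteria. A 2μ origin, together with a neighbouring fragment of 2μ plasmid sequence, maintains it as a multicopy plasmid in yeast, where the TRP1 marker under its own promoter allows selection by tryptophan prototrophy. The backbone also carries remnants of a pBluescript-type cloning vector: an f1 origin, lac promoter/operator and lacZα fragments, and T3 and T7 promoters. None of these plays a role in yeast expression.

The payload sits downstream of the divergent GAL1,10 promoter, which is regulated by Gal4; a short piece of GAL10 coding sequence remains at its far end. The insert, cloned between EcoRI and HindIII sites, encodes a fusion of the N-terminal 167 residues of yeast cytochrome b2 (Cyb2) to mouse dihydrofolate reductase. A 19-residue stretch that forms the cytochrome b2 stop-transfer (transmembrane) signal has been deleted, so the presequence directs the fusion into the mitochondrial matrix rather than arresting it at the inner membrane. The annotation shows the Cyb2 fragment followed almost immediately by the DHFR coding sequence; no terminator is annotated.

According to the record, inducing the fusion with galactose is proteotoxic and causes growth arrest, so expression is kept off until the experiment begins. The associated publication title indicates that the construct is used to provoke mitochondrial protein-induced stress and to study the resulting adaptive transcriptional response.
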