Addgene plasmid #163760: pYX233-b2delta-DHFR
Purpose: Gal-inducible yeast expression of the mitochondrial "clogger" protein b2(167)delta(19)-DHFR
Depositing lab: Johannes Herrmann. Depositing organization: Rheinland-Pfälzische Technische Universität Kaiserslautern. Publication: Mitochondrial protein-induced stress triggers a global adaptive transcriptional programme. Boos F, Kramer L, Groh C, Jung F, Haberkant P, Stein F, Wollweber F, Gackstatter A, Zoller E, van der Laan M, Savitski MM, Benes V, Herrmann JM. Nat Cell Biol. 2019 Apr;21(4):442-451. doi: 10.1038/s41556-019-0294-5. Epub 2019 Mar 18. PubMed 30886345.
Backbone
  Vector backbone: pYX233
  Backbone size w/o insert (bp): 7400
  Total vector size (bp): 8500
  Vector type: Yeast Expression
  Selectable markers: TRP1
Growth in bacteria
  Bacterial resistance: Ampicillin, 100 μg/mL
  Growth temperature: 37°C
  Growth strain: DH5alpha
  Growth instructions: Yeast strains should be grown without galactose for the transformation as well as in precultures for experiments. Expression of b2delta-DHFR after induction with galactose is proteotoxic and will result in growth arrest.
  Copy number: High Copy
Gene/Insert
  Gene/Insert name: b2delta-DHFR (alt name: b2(167)delta(19)-DHFR)
  Species: M. musculus (mouse), S. cerevisiae (budding yeast)
  Insert size (bp): 1014
  Mutation: Amino acids 1-167 of S.c. Cytochrome b2 (Cyb2) fused to mouse DHFR. The stop-transfer signal (transmembrane domain) of cytochrome b2 were deleted (19 amino acids) so that the protein is targeted to the mitochondrial matrix.
  Entrez Gene: Dhfr (a.k.a. 8430436I03Rik)
  Promoter: GAL1
  Cloning method: Restriction Enzyme; 5′ cloning site EcoRI (not destroyed); 3′ cloning site HindIII (not destroyed)
  Sequencing primers: 5′ ATATACCTCTATACTTTAAC
Terms and licenses: Academic/Nonprofit Terms; Industry Terms: Not Available to Industry
How to cite: pYX233-b2delta-DHFR was a gift from Johannes Herrmann (Addgene plasmid # 163760 ; http://n2t.net/addgene:163760 ; RRID:Addgene_163760)
