>Addgene plasmid #163760 | pYX233-b2delta-DHFR | depositor partial sequence | sequence record 317604 | b2delta-DHFR
ATGCTAAAATACAAACCTTTACTAAAAATCTCGAAGAACTGTGAGGCTGCTATCCTCAGAGCGTCTAAGA
CTAGATTGAACACAATCCGCGCGTACGGTTCTACCGTTCCAAAATCCAAGTCGTTCGAACAAGACTCTAG
TTCCGTGGCGTATCTAAACTGGCATAATGGCCAAATAGACAACGAGCCGAAACTGGATATGAATAAACAA
AAGATTTCGCCCGCTGAAGTTGCCAAGCATAACAAGCCCGATGATTGTTGGGTTGTGATCAATGGTTACG
TATACGACTTAACGCGATTCCTACCAAATCATCCAGGTGGGCAGGATGTTATCAAGTTTAATGCCGGGAA
AGATGTCACTGCTATTTTTGAACCATTACATGCTCCTAATGTCATCGATAAGTATATAGCTCCCGAGAAA
AAATTGGGTCCCCTTCAAGGATCCGGCATCATGGTTCGACCATTGAACTGCATCGTCGCCGTGTCCCAAA
ATATGGGGATTGGCAAGAACGGAGACCTACCCTGGCCTCCGCTCAGGAACGAGTTCAAGTACTTCCAAAG
AATGACCACAACCTCTTCAGTGGAAGGTAAACAGAATCTGGTGATTATGGGTAGGAAAACCTGGTTCTCC
ATTCCTGAGAAGAATCGACCTTTAAAGGACAGAATTAATATAGTTCTCAGTAGAGAACTCAAAGAACCAC
CACGAGGAGCTCATTTTCTTGCCAAAAGTTTGGATGATGCCTTAAGACTTATTGAACAACCGGAATTGGC
AAGTAAAGTAGACATGGTTTGGATAGTCGGAGGCAGTTCTGTTTACCAGGAAGCCATGAATCAACCAGGC
CACCTCAGACTCTTTGTGACAAGGATCATGCAGGAATTTGAAAGTGACACGTTTTTCCCAGAAATTGATT
TGGGGAAATATAAACTTCTCCCAGAATACCCAGGCGTCCTCTCTGAGGTCCAGGAGGAAAAAGGCATCAA
GTATAAGTTTGAAGTCTACGAGAAGAAAGACTAA
